>Addgene plasmid #91197 | pJG493 | addgene full sequence | sequence record 182460 | Addgene NGS Result
GTAGGCGGTGCTACAGAGTTCTTGAAGTGGTGGCCTAACTACGGCTACACTAGAAGGACAGTATTTGGTA
TCTGCGCTCTGCTGAAGCCAGTTACCTTCGGAAAAAGAGTTGGTAGCTCTTGATCCGGCAAACAAACCAC
CGCTGGTAGCGGTGGTTTTTTTGTTTGCAAGCAGCAGATTACGCGCAGAAAAAAAGGATCTCAAGAAGAT
CCTTTGATCTTTTCTACGGGGTCTGACGCTCAGTGGAACGAAAACTCACGTTAAGGGATTTTGGTCATGC
ATTCTAGGTACTAAAACAATTCATCCAGTAAAATATAATATTTTATTTTCTCCCAATCAGGCTTGATCCC
CAGTAAGTCAAAAAATAGCTCGACATACTGTTCTTCCCCGATATCCTCCCTGATCGACCGGACGCAGAAG
GCAATGTCATACCACTTGTCCGCCCTGCCGCTTCTCCCAAGATCAATAAAGCCACTTACTTTGCCATCTT
TCACAAAGATGTTGCTGTCTCCCAGGTCGCCGTGGGAAAAGACAAGTTCCTCTTCGGGCTTTTCCGTCTT
TAAAAAATCATACAGCTCGCGCGGATCTTTAAATGGAGTGTCTTCTTCCCAGTTTTCGCAATCCACATCG
GCCAGATCGTTATTCAGTAAGTAATCCAATTCGGCTAAGCGGCTGTCTAAGCTATTCGTATAGGGACAAT
CCGATATGTCGATGGAGTGAAAGAGCCTGATGCACTCCGCATACAGCTCGATAATCTTTTCAGGGCTTTG
TTCATCTTCATACTCTTCCGAGCAAAGGACGCCATCGGCCTCACTCATGAGCAGATTGCTCCAGCCATCA
TGCCGTTCAAAGTGCAGGACCTTTGGAACAGGCAGCTTTCCTTCCAGCCATAGCATCATGTCCTTTTCCC
GTTCCACATCATAGGTGGTCCCTTTATACCGGCTGTCCGTCATTTTTAAATATAGGTTTTCATTTTCTCC
CACCAGCTTATATACCTTAGCAGGAGACATTCCTTCCGTATCTTTTACGCAGCGGTATTTTTCGATCAGT
TTTTTCAATTCCGGTGATATTCTCATTTTAGCCATTTATTATTTCCTTCCTCTTTTCTACAGTATTTAAA
GATACCCCAAGCTGAGAGATCCCCTCATAATTTCCCCAAAGCGTAACCATGTGTGAATAAATTTTGAGCT
AGTAGGGTTGCAGCCACGAGTAAGTCTTCCCTTGTTATTGTGTAGCCAGAATGCCGCAAAACTTCCATGC
CTAAGCGAACTGTTGAGAGTACGTTTCGATTTCTGACTGTGTTAGCCTGGAAGTGCTTGTCCCAACCTTG
TTTCTGAGCATGAACGCCCGCAAGCCAACATGTTAGTTGAAGCATCAGGGCGATTAGCAGCATGATATCA
AAACGCTCTGAGCTGCTCGTTCGGCTATGGCGTAGGCCTAGTCCGTAGGCAGGACTTTTCAAGTCTCGGA
AGGTTTCTTCAATCTGCATTCGCTTCGAATAGATATTAACAAGTTGTTTGGGTGTTCGAATTTCAACAGG
TAAGTTAGTTGCTAGAACCCATGGCTCCTTTGCCGACGCTGAGTAGATTTTAGGTGACGGGTGGTGACAA
TGAGTCCGTGTCGAGCGCTGATTTTTTCGGCCTTTAGAGCGAGATTTATACAATAGAATTTGGCATGAGA
TTGGATTGCTTTTAGTCAGCCTCTTATAGCCTAAAGTCTTTGAGTGACTAGATGACATATCATGTAAGTT
GCTGATAGGTTTCCAGTTTTCCGCTCCTAGGTCTGCATATTGTACTTTTCCTCTTACTCGACTTAACCAG
TACCAACCCAGCTTCTCAACGGATTTATACCATGGCACTTTAAAGCCAGCATCACTGACAATGAGCGGTG
TGGTGTTACTCGGTAGAATGCTCGCAAGGTCGGCTAGAAATTGGTCATGAGCTTTCTTTGAACATTGCTC
TGAAAGCGGGAACGCTTTCTCATAAAGAGTAACAGAACGACCGTGTAGTGCGACTGAAGCTCGCAATACC
ATAAGTCGTTTTTGCTCACGAATATCAGACCAGTCAACAAGTACAATGGGCATCGTATTGCCCGAACAGA
TAAAGCTAGCATGCCAACGGTATACAGCGAGTCGCTCTTTGTGGAGGTGACGATTACCTAACAATCGGTC
GATTCGTTTGATGTTATGTTTTGTTCTCGCTTTGGTTGGCAGGTTACGGCCAAGTTCGGTAAGAGTGAGA
GTTTTACAGTCAAGTAATGCGTGGCAAGCCAACGTTAAGCTGTTGAGTCGTTTTAAGTGTAATTCGGGGC
AGAATTGGTAAAGAGAGTCGTGTAAAATATCGAGTTCGCACATCTTGTTGTCTGATTATTGATTTTTCGC
GAAACCATTTGATCATATGACAAGATGTGTATCCACCTTAACTTAATGATTTTTACCAAAATCATTAGGG
GATTCATCAGTACCCCAAGAAGCTAATTATAACAAGACGAACTCCAATTCACTGTTCCTTGCATTCTAAA
ACCTTAAATACCAGAAAACAGCTTTTTCAAAGTTGTTTTCAAAGTTGGCGTATAACATAGTATCGACGGA
GCCGATTTTGAAACCGCGGTGATCACAGGCAGCAACGCTCTGTCATCGTTACAATCAACATGCTACCCTC
CGCGAGATCATCCGTGTTTCAAACCCGGCAGCTTAGTTGCCGTTCTTCCGAATAGCATCGGTAACATGAG
CAAAGTCTGCCGCCTTACAACGGCTCTCCCGCTGACGCCGTCCCGGACTGATGGGCTGCCTGTATCGAGT
GGTGATTTTGTGCCGAGCTGCCGGTCGGGGAGCTGTTGGCTGGCTGGTGGCAGGATATATTGTGGTGTAA
ACAAATTGACGCTTAGACAACTTAATAACACATTGCGGACGTTTTTAATGTAGAGCTCGTTCCTGCGGCC
GCTTAATTAAGGTAGTGAACAGAAGTCCGGCAGGTCCTTAGCGAAAAAACGGGGTGTGCCAGAAAACTCT
ATCCTCTACCCTGCGTGGAGGTGTGAATTCTGCACACTGCAAATGCAATGTGTCCAATGCTTTATATAGG
GCAGGTTTTGGCGGGAGAACAGGGCCCTAGTGTTCCCACGGTAGCGTAGCGAATCGTGTGGGCCCTGTTC
GGTGTGCGGTCGGGGGGCCTCCACGCGGGTTATAATATTACCCCGCGTGGTGGCCCCCGACGCGCACTCG
GCTTTTCGTGAGTGCGCGGAGGCTTTTGGACCACATCTTTTCTGATCACTTTCGTGGAAGATGTTGATTT
ATCACACTTTTGACGGGGAAATCTGTGCCATGCCTTAGCTTATAAGGAAGTGCGTGGTAGCCCATCTCGA
CAAGTTTGTACCGATCGCGGCCGCGATATCGGACGACCAAGCCCGTTATTCTGACAGTTCTGGTGCTCAA
CACATTTATATTTATCAAGGAGCACATTGTTACTCACTGCTAGGAGGGAATCGAACTAGGAATATTGATC
AGAGGAACTACGAGAGAGCTGAAGATAACTGCCCTCTAGCTCTCACTGATCTGGGTCGCATAGTGAGATG
CAGCCCACGTGAGTTCAGCAACGGTCTAGCGCTGGGCTTTTAGGCCCGCATGATCGGGCTTTTGTCGGGT
GGTCGACGTGTTCACGATTGGGGAGAGCAACGCAGCAGTTCCTCTTAGTTTAGTCCCACCTCGCCTGTCC
AGCAGAGTTCTGACCGGTTTATAAACTCGCTTGCTGCATCAGACTTGCCAGCCCTGGGACTAGCAGCGTT
TTAGAGCTAGAAATAGCAAGTTAAAATAAGGCTAGTCCGTTATCAACTTGAAAAAGTGGCACCGAGTCGG
TGCTTTTTTTCCGGGACCAAGCCCGTTATTCTGACAGTTCTGGTGCTCAACACATTTATATTTATCAAGG
AGCACATTGTTACTCACTGCTAGGAGGGAATCGAACTAGGAATATTGATCAGAGGAACTACGAGAGAGCT
GAAGATAACTGCCCTCTAGCTCTCACTGATCTGGGTCGCATAGTGAGATGCAGCCCACGTGAGTTCAGCA
ACGGTCTAGCGCTGGGCTTTTAGGCCCGCATGATCGGGCTTTTGTCGGGTGGTCGACGTGTTCACGATTG
GGGAGAGCAACGCAGCAGTTCCTCTTAGTTTAGTCCCACCTCGCCTGTCCAGCAGAGTTCTGACCGGTTT
ATAAACTCGCTTGCTGCATCAGACTTGCTGGTGCAACTGGTGGCCCGTTTTAGAGCTAGAAATAGCAAGT
TAAAATAAGGCTAGTCCGTTATCAACTTGAAAAAGTGGCACCGAGTCGGTGCTTTTTTTCGCGTAGTCCT
CGGTATGGTGCTACTGGAGCTGCTAGTGGCAGGCCAGCAGGTTTATTTGGGGCTGGACTTCCGGAATTAG
ATCAAATGCAGCAACAGTTGAGCCAGAATCCCAACCTTATGAGGGAGATAATGAACATGCCAATGATGCA
GAGTCTCATGAATAACCCTGATCTAATACGCAATATGATTATGAATAATCCACAAATGCGTGATATTATT
GATCGGAATCCAGATCTTGCCCATGTCCTCAATGATCCTAGTGTTCTCCGCCAGACCCTTGAAGCTGCAA
GAAACCCTGAAATTATGAGGGAGATGATGCGGAACACAGACAGAGCAATGAGCAACATCGAAGCTTCCCC
TGAAGGGTTTAATATGCTCCGGCGTATGTATGAAACTGTACAGGAGCCTTTTCTTAATGCAACAACAATG
GGAGGGGGTGGGGAAGGCACCCCGGCCTCTAACCCGTTTGCAGCTCTTCTTGGAAATCAGGGGCCTAACC
AAGCCGGCAATGCTCCAACTACCGGCCCAGAGTCCACAACAGGAACCCCTGTTCCAAATACTAATCCACT
TCCAAACCCCTGGAGCAACAATGGTAGGTTCTAGTTATTTAGAGTTTTTTGTTTGTTTTGTTGTTGAATG
TTGATAATTACATGTGGTAGTATTTTTATTCTCACAGCTGCTGATAATTGCCTGTGATACTATTATATTT
TCCCAGCTGGGGGTGCGCAAGGAACAACACGGTCAGGTCCTGCTGCTAGTCCAGAGGGCAGAGGAAGTCT
TCTAACATGCGGTGACGTGGAGGAGAATCCCGGGCCCATGGTGAGCAAGGGCGAGGAGCTGTTCACCGGG
GTGGTGCCCATCCTGGTCGAGCTGGACGGCGACGTAAACGGCCACAAGTTCAGCGTGTCCGGCGAGGGCG
AGGGCGATGCCACCTACGGCAAGCTGACCCTGAAGTTCATCTGCACCACCGGCAAGCTGCCCGTGCCCTG
GCCCACCCTCGTGACCACCTTCACCTACGGCGTGCAGTGCTTCAGCCGCTACCCCGACCACATGAAGCAG
CACGACTTCTTCAAGTCCGCCATGCCCGAAGGCTACGTCCAGGAGCGCACCATCTTCTTCAAGGACGACG
GCAACTACAAGACCCGCGCCGAGGTGAAGTTCGAGGGCGACACCCTGGTGAACCGCATCGAGCTGAAGGG
CATCGACTTCAAGGAGGACGGCAACATCCTGGGGCACAAGCTGGAGTACAACTACAACAGCCACAACGTC
TATATCATGGCCGACAAGCAGAAGAACGGCATCAAGGTGAACTTCAAGATCCGCCACAACATCGAGGACG
GCAGCGTGCAGCTCGCCGACCACTACCAGCAGAACACCCCCATCGGCGACGGCCCCGTGCTGCTGCCCGA
CAACCACTACCTGAGCACCCAGTCCGCCCTGAGCAAAGACCCCAACGAGAAGCGCGATCACATGGTCCTG
CTGGAGTTCGTGACCGCCGCCGGGATCACTCACGGCATGGACGAGCTGTACAAGTAAAGCGGCCGGGTAC
CGAGCTCGAATTTCCCCGATCGTTCAAACATTTGGCAATAAAGTTTCTTAAGATTGAATCCTGTTGCCGG
TCTTGCGATGATTATCATATAATTTCTGTTGAATTACGTTAAGCATGTAATAATTAACATGTAATGCATG
ACGTTATTTATGAGATGGGTTTTTATGATTAGAGTCCCGCAATTATACATTTAATACGCGATAGAAAACA
AAATATAGCGCGCAAACTAGGATAAATTATCGCGCGCGGTGTCATCTATGTTACTAGATCGCAGGGCTGG
TGCAACTGGTGGCCCACCAGGGCTGGGTTCAGCAGATTTGAGCAGCCTGCTCGGTGGTCTTGGTGGGAAT
GCAAGAACTGGTGCTGCAGGTGGTCTAGGAGGGTTGGGTTCAGCAGATTTGGGGAGTATGCTTGGTGGTC
CACCTGATGCTGCTCTTTTGAGTCAGATGCTGCAAAACCCTGCTATGATGCAGATGATGCAGAACATTAT
GTCTGACCCACAGTCAATGAACCAGGTCCAATATTTTTCAAAACTAGTTCTTTTATGATTTTTGGAGATG
ACCTTGGATCATTCTGTAACATTTGCTTGTCCCACAGTTGCTTAGCATGAACCCAAATGCACGTAGCCTG
ATGGAGTCAAACACTCAGTTGAGGGATATGTTCCAAAACCCAGAATTTCTTCGCCAGATGGCATCCCCAG
AGGCTTTGCAGGTAAAATCTGTTGTGATGCAAGTTAACAACTGTTCTCGTATTTTATTTTCTGATAAAAT
TTGTATTTGTTCTGCGCAGCAATTACTCTCATTCCAGCAGACACTGTCATCACAGCTTGGCCAAAATCAA
CCTAGCCAGTGAGTAACTCTTTTTTTTGCGAGAAAAAAGGGAAAAAGTAACACTCTAATTCAATAGCATG
ATTGTATCACCCCTTTTTTTTATGAAATTAAATAAAATAGAGATTATGAAGTGCAGTTATGTTTATCTTT
TGAGGGTGCAATTATGCGTTTGCTGAGTCTTTTCTTTTCAGGGCTGGTAACCTAGGGGGCAATGGAGTGT
ACTTCAAGTCACACCGGCGAGTGTTTGATCGCCGGCGGTACAAAGTGGTTAAAATAATATTTTATTTATC
TCATGTCATTCGATTACAGAGGCTCGGCTACGAGCAAAGACAAACCAAATATAACAAACAACAACCCTTA
CACAATGACATCGGAAAACGAAATACAACACCCTGAGATATTACATTTATAGAAACTGTACGCCGTCCGC
GCTAGGACAGTCACTGCGAAGCAGTGACGTCTTCGCCGGAGGCGAACGAGTAGTTGATGAACGTCTCGCC
TTCATACATGTAGTGAACAACAGTGTTAGAGTACATGTAATCCGACTGTTCGGGAGTCATATCCTTGAGC
CAATCTTCGTCTGGATTAACTAAAATGATGCAAGGTATTCCACCCCGTATGACCTTTCGCTTACCATATT
TTGGATTGACCGTGAAGTCACGCTGAGCCCCGACGAAGCACTTCCAGTTGGGTGTGAACTTGAATGGAAT
GTCGTCGATGATATTATACTTGGCGTTGACGTCATATGTTGTGAAATCAACTAGACTGTTATAATAATTG
TGTGTCCCTAGAGACCTTGCCCAGGAAGTCTTTCCTGTTCTGGTTGGCCCGCAGATGTAGATGGACTTAT
GCCTCCCCGGTGACTCCTGGAATAATCGTCCATCCACTCTAAGTCAGATTGCGCTTGATCCGCAGGAGTG
GAAGTACAAAGGATATAGGATTCGAGGCTTACGGAGTAGAGATGTTCATTTTTCCAGCTTTCAATGGTCT
CATGGCAAATGAGTGATTCGGTTGGAAACTCAGGTGTGTAAGTGGCAACTGGGTCAGGAAATAGATGGCG
TGCCGTGTACTCGAAGTCTTTGAGACGGATAGACCATTCAAACGGAAAACGATTGCAAACCATGCTGAGG
AATTCCTCGCGAGAGGAACTAGATTCAATGATCTGTTTCATATCCGCATCACGGTCTTTACGACCTGGAG
TTGAAACAGCCACGAATGTTCCCCACTCAGCTGTGTTTACATCGGAGTCAACCTCCTTCGTGATGTAATC
ACGAACTTGGTTGCAGTCTTTGGCAGCTTGTATATTTGGATGGAATATGGAGAATGGAGATGTATCCATA
CGGAGGTTTAAGGCATTGGGATTGGTGATGGAAGCACGAAGCTTGTTCTGCACGAGAACGTGCAGATGTG
GTGATCCATCTTCGTGGAGCTCTCTAACAGCAGCGATGTAGAGGGGCTCATATTTGTTCAAGAGAGTGCG
AAGTGAATCCAAGGCGTACTGTGGCTCAAGGGTACATTGAGGATATGTTAGAAAGAGGTACTTGGAATAG
ACACGGAACCTGGGTGCAGATGAAGAGGCCATGGTAGTGAACAGAAGTCCGGCAGGTCCTTAGCGAAAAA
ACGGGGTGTGCCAGAAAACTCTATCCTCTACCCTGCGTGGAGGTGTGAATTCTGCACACTGCAAATGCAA
TGTGTCCAATGCTTTATATAGGGCAGGTTTTGGCGGGAGAACAGGGCCCTAGTGTTCCCACGGTAGCGTA
GCGAATCGTGTGGGCCCTGTTCGGTGTGCGGTCGGGGGGCCTCCACGCGGGTTATAATATTACCCCGCGT
GGTGGCCCCCGACGCGCACTCGGCTTTTCGTGAGTGCGCGGAGGCTTTTGGACCACATCTTTTCTGATCA
CTTTCGTGGAAGATGTTGATTTATCACACTTTTGACGGGGAAATCTGTGCCATGCCTTAGCTTATAAGGA
AGTGCGTGGTAGCCCATCTCGGGGCCCTCGATTCGACGTTCCTGTTTAAACTATCAGTGTTTGACAGGAT
ATATTGGCGGGTAAACCTAAGAGAAAAGAGCGTTTATTAGAATAATCGGATATTTAAAAGGGCGTGAAAA
GGTTTATCCGTTCGTCCATTTGTATGTGCATGCCAACCACAGGGTTCCCCTCGGGATCAAAGTACTTTGA
TCCAACCCCTCCGCTGCTATAGTGCAGTCGGCTTCTGACGTTCAGTGCAGCCGTCTTCTGAAAACGACAT
GTCGCACAAGTCCTAAGTTACGCGACAGGCTGCCGCCCTGCCCTTTTCCTGGCGTTTTCTTGTCGCGTGT
TTTAGTCGCATAAAGTAGAATACTTGCGACTAGAACCGGAGACATTACGCCATGAACAAGAGCGCCGCCG
CTGGCCTGCTGGGCTATGCCCGCGTCAGCACCGACGACCAGGACTTGACCAACCAACGGGCCGAACTGCA
CGCGGCCGGCTGCACCAAGCTGTTTTCCGAGAAGATCACCGGCACCAGGCGCGACCGCCCGGAGCTGGCC
AGGATGCTTGACCACCTACGCCCTGGCGACGTTGTGACAGTGACCAGGCTAGACCGCCTGGCCCGCAGCA
CCCGCGACCTACTGGACATTGCCGAGCGCATCCAGGAGGCCGGCGCGGGCCTGCGTAGCCTGGCAGAGCC
GTGGGCCGACACCACCACGCCGGCCGGCCGCATGGTGTTGACCGTGTTCGCCGGCATTGCCGAGTTCGAG
CGTTCCCTAATCATCGACCGCACCCGGAGCGGGCGCGAGGCCGCCAAGGCCCGAGGCGTGAAGTTTGGCC
CCCGCCCTACCCTCACCCCGGCACAGATCGCGCACGCCCGCGAGCTGATCGACCAGGAAGGCCGCACCGT
GAAAGAGGCGGCTGCACTGCTTGGCGTGCATCGCTCGACCCTGTACCGCGCACTTGAGCGCAGCGAGGAA
GTGACGCCCACCGAGGCCAGGCGGCGCGGTGCCTTCCGTGAGGACGCATTGACCGAGGCCGACGCCCTGG
CGGCCGCCGAGAATGAACGCCAAGAGGAACAAGCATGAAACCGCACCAGGACGGCCAGGACGAACCGTTT
TTCATTACCGAAGAGATCGAGGCGGAGATGATCGCGGCCGGGTACGTGTTCGAGCCGCCCGCGCACGGCT
CAACCGTGCGGCTGCATGAAATCCTGGCCGGTTTGTCTGATGCCAAGCTGGCGGCCTGGCCGGCCAGCTT
GGCCGCTGAAGAAACCGAGCGCCGCCGTCTAAAAAGGTGATGTGTATTTGAGTAAAACAGCTTGCGTCAT
GCGGTCGCTGCGTATATGATGCGATGAGTAAATAAACAAATACGCAAGGGGAACGCATGAAGGTTATCGC
TGTACTTAACCAGAAAGGCGGGTCAGGCAAGACGACCATCGCAACCCATCTAGCCCGCGCCCTGCAACTC
GCCGGGGCCGATGTTCTGTTAGTCGATTCCGATCCCCAGGGCAGTGCCCGCGATTGGGCGGCCGTGCGGG
AAGATCAACCGCTAACCGTTGTCGGCATCGACCGCCCGACGATTGACCGCGACGTGAAGGCCATCGGCCG
GCGCGACTTCGTAGTGATCGACGGAGCGCCCCAGGCGGCGGACTTGGCTGTGTCCGCGATCAAGGCAGCC
GACTTCGTGCTGATTCCGGTGCAGCCAAGCCCTTACGACATATGGGCCACCGCCGACCTGGTGGAGCTGG
TTAAGCAGCGCATTGAGGTCACGGATGGAAGGCTACAAGCGGCCTTTGTCGTGTCGCGGGCGATCAAAGG
CACGCGCATCGGCGGTGAGGTTGCCGAGGCGCTGGCCGGGTACGAGCTGCCCATTCTTGAGTCCCGTATC
ACGCAGCGCGTGAGCTACCCAGGCACTGCCGCCGCCGGCACAACCGTTCTTGAATCAGAACCCGAGGGCG
ACGCTGCCCGCGAGGTCCAGGCGCTGGCCGCTGAAATTAAATCAAAACTCATTTGAGTTAATGAGGTAAA
GAGAAAATGAGCAAAAGCACAAACACGCTAAGTGCCGGCCGTCCGAGCGCACGCAGCAGCAAGGCTGCAA
CGTTGGCCAGCCTGGCAGACACGCCAGCCATGAAGCGGGTCAACTTTCAGTTGCCGGCGGAGGATCACAC
CAAGCTGAAGATGTACGCGGTACGCCAAGGCAAGACCATTACCGAGCTGCTATCTGAATACATCGCGCAG
CTACCAGAGTAAATGAGCAAATGAATAAATGAGTAGATGAATTTTAGCGGCTAAAGGAGGCGGCATGGAA
AATCAAGAACAACCAGGCACCGACGCCGTGGAATGCCCCATGTGTGGAGGAACGGGCGGTTGGCCAGGCG
TAAGCGGCTGGGTTGCCTGCCGGCCCTGCAATGGCACTGGAACCCCCAAGCCCGAGGAATCGGCGTGAGC
GGTCGCAAACCATCCGGCCCGGTACAAATCGGCGCGGCGCTGGGTGATGACCTGGTGGAGAAGTTGAAGG
CCGCGCAGGCCGCCCAGCGGCAACGCATCGAGGCAGAAGCACGCCCCGGTGAATCGTGGCAAGCGGCCGC
TGATCGAATCCGCAAAGAATCCCGGCAACCGCCGGCAGCCGGTGCGCCGTCGATTAGGAAGCCGCCCAAG
GGCGACGAGCAACCAGATTTTTTCGTTCCGATGCTCTATGACGTGGGCACCCGCGATAGTCGCAGCATCA
TGGACGTGGCCGTTTTCCGTCTGTCGAAGCGTGACCGACGAGCTGGCGAGGTGATCCGCTACGAGCTTCC
AGACGGGCACGTAGAGGTTTCCGCAGGGCCGGCCGGCATGGCCAGTGTGTGGGATTACGACCTGGTACTG
ATGGCGGTTTCCCATCTAACCGAATCCATGAACCGATACCGGGAAGGGAAGGGAGACAAGCCCGGCCGCG
TGTTCCGTCCACACGTTGCGGACGTACTCAAGTTCTGCCGGCGAGCCGATGGCGGAAAGCAGAAAGACGA
CCTGGTAGAAACCTGCATTCGGTTAAACACCACGCACGTTGCCATGCAGCGTACGAAGAAGGCCAAGAAC
GGCCGCCTGGTGACGGTATCCGAGGGTGAAGCCTTGATTAGCCGCTACAAGATCGTAAAGAGCGAAACCG
GGCGGCCGGAGTACATCGAGATCGAGCTAGCTGATTGGATGTACCGCGAGATCACAGAAGGCAAGAACCC
GGACGTGCTGACGGTTCACCCCGATTACTTTTTGATCGATCCCGGCATCGGCCGTTTTCTCTACCGCCTG
GCACGCCGCGCCGCAGGCAAGGCAGAAGCCAGATGGTTGTTCAAGACGATCTACGAACGCAGTGGCAGCG
CCGGAGAGTTCAAGAAGTTCTGTTTCACCGTGCGCAAGCTGATCGGGTCAAATGACCTGCCGGAGTACGA
TTTGAAGGAGGAGGCGGGGCAGGCTGGCCCGATCCTAGTCATGCGCTACCGCAACCTGATCGAGGGCGAA
GCATCCGCCGGTTCCTAATGTACGGAGCAGATGCTAGGGCAAATTGCCCTAGCAGGGGAAAAAGGTCGAA
AAGGCCTCTTTCCTGTGGATAGCACGTACATTGGGAACCCAAAGCCGTACATTGGGAACCGGAACCCGTA
CATTGGGAACCCAAAGCCGTACATTGGGAACCGGTCACACATGTAAGTGACTGATATAAAAGAGAAAAAA
GGCGATTTTTCCGCCTAAAACTCTTTAAAACTTATTAAAACTCTTAAAACCCGCCTGGCCTGTGCATAAC
TGTCTGGCCAGCGCACAGCCGAAGAGCTGCAAAAAGCGCCTACCCTTCGGTCGCTGCGCTCCCTACGCCC
CGCCGCTTCGCGTCGGCCTATCGCGGCCGCTGGCCGCTCAAAAATGGCTGGCCTACGGCCAGGCAATCTA
CCAGGGCGCGGACAAGCCGCGCCGTCGCCACTCGACCGCCGGCGCCCACATCAAGGCACCCTGCCTCGCG
CGTTTCGGTGATGACGGTGAAAACCTCTGACACATGCAGCTCCCGGAAACGGTCACAGCTTGTCTGTAAG
CGGATGCCGGGAGCAGACAAGCCCGTCAGGGCGCGTCAGCGGGTGTTGGCGGGTGTCGGGGCGCAGCCAT
GACCCAGTCACGTAGCGATAGCGGAGTGTATACTGGCTTAACTATGCGGCATCAGAGCAGATTGTACTGA
GAGTGCACCATATGCGGTGTGAAATACCGCACAGATGCGTAAGGAGAAAATACCGCATCAGGCGCTCTTC
CGCTTCCTCGCTCACTGACTCGCTGCGCTCGGTCGTTCGGCTGCGGCGAGCGGTATCAGCTCACTCAAAG
GCGGTAATACGGTTATCCACAGAATCAGGGGATAACGCAGGAAAGAACATGTGAGCAAAAGGCCAGCAAA
AGGCCAGGAACCGTAAAAAGGCCGCGTTGCTGGCGTTTTTCCATAGGCTCCGCCCCCCTGACGAGCATCA
CAAAAATCGACGCTCAAGTCAGAGGTGGCGAAACCCGACAGGACTATAAAGATACCAGGCGTTTCCCCCT
GGAAGCTCCCTCGTGCGCTCTCCTGTTCCGACCCTGCCGCTTACCGGATACCTGTCCGCCTTTCTCCCTT
CGGGAAGCGTGGCGCTTTCTCATAGCTCACGCTGTAGGTATCTCAGTTCGGTGTAGGTCGTTCGCTCCAA
GCTGGGCTGTGTGCACGAACCCCCCGTTCAGCCCGACCGCTGCGCCTTATCCGGTAACTATCGTCTTGAG
TCCAACCCGGTAAGACACGACTTATCGCCACTGGCAGCAGCCACTGGTAACAGGATTAGCAGAGCGAGGT
AT
Features (pLannotate 1.2.2; 19 found; start..end, strand, type, name):
    291..1085    -  CDS            KanR: aminoglycoside phosphotransferase; aphA-3; confers resistance to kanamycin
   2345..2414    +  ncRNA          RNA-OUT: Accession: RF00240 - RNA-OUT
   2848..2872    +  misc_feature   LB T-DNA repeat: left border repeat from nopaline C58 T-DNA
   3778..3853    +  misc_RNA       gRNA scaffold: guide RNA scaffold for the Streptococcus pyogenes CRISPR/Cas9 system
   4247..4322    +  misc_RNA       gRNA scaffold: guide RNA scaffold for the Streptococcus pyogenes CRISPR/Cas9 system
   4377..4925    +  CDS            DSK2B (fragment): DSK2B_ARATH - Experimental evidence at protein level: Swiss-Prot protein existence level 1. Binds and presumably selects ubiquitin-conjugates for destruction. Prefers multiubiquitin chains rather than single ubiquitins, with a binding affinity for 'Lys-48'-linked ubiquitin chains. Acts as a ubiquitin receptor that associates with the 26S proteasomal docking subunit RPN10 for the indirect recognition of ubiquitinated substrates of ubiquitin/26S proteasome-mediated proteolysis (UPP). From Arabidopsis thaliana (Mouse-ear cress).
   5148..5867    +  CDS            EGFP: the original enhanced GFP (Yang et al., 1996) mammalian codon-optimized
   5873..5892    -  misc_feature   MCS (fragment): pUC18/19 multiple cloning site
   5898..6150    +  terminator     NOS terminator: nopaline synthase terminator and poly(A) signal
   6159..6395    +  CDS            DSK2B (fragment): DSK2B_ARATH - Experimental evidence at protein level: Swiss-Prot protein existence level 1. Binds and presumably selects ubiquitin-conjugates for destruction. Prefers multiubiquitin chains rather than single ubiquitins, with a binding affinity for 'Lys-48'-linked ubiquitin chains. Acts as a ubiquitin receptor that associates with the 26S proteasomal docking subunit RPN10 for the indirect recognition of ubiquitinated substrates of ubiquitin/26S proteasome-mediated proteolysis (UPP). From Arabidopsis thaliana (Mouse-ear cress).
   7501..8292    -  CDS            REPA_WDVS: Experimental evidence at protein level: Swiss-Prot protein existence level 1. Implicated in enhancement of V-sense gene expression. Acts a an inhibitor of C-sense gene transcription (By similarity). From Wheat dwarf virus (isolate Sweden) (WDV).
   8742..8766    +  misc_feature   RB T-DNA repeat: right border repeat from nopaline C58 T-DNA
   9106..9507    +  CDS            Y4CG_SINFN (fragment): Protein inferred from homology: Swiss-Prot protein existence level 3. From Sinorhizobium fredii (strain NBRC 101917 / NGR234).
  10067..10696   +  CDS            pVS1 StaA: stability protein from the Pseudomonas plasmid pVS1 (Heeb et al., 2000)
  11125..12198   +  CDS            pVS1 RepA: replication protein from the Pseudomonas plasmid pVS1 (Heeb et al., 2000)
  12264..12458   +  rep_origin     pVS1 oriV: origin of replication for the Pseudomonas plasmid pVS1 (Heeb et al., 2000)
  12661..12700   +  CDS            rop (fragment): Rop protein, which maintains plasmids at low copy number; rop
  12802..12942   +  misc_feature   bom: basis of mobility region from pBR322
  13128..204     -  rep_origin     ori (across the origin): high-copy-number ColE1/pMB1/pBR322/pUC origin of replication
