[The description below was written by a language model from this plasmid's Addgene catalogue record and pLannotate feature annotations shown in this document.]
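Description:
pJG493 is a binary T-DNA plasmid built on the pTRANS_203 backbone for plant genome engineering, carrying a wheat dwarf virus (WDV) replicon intended for gene targeting experiments in wheat scutella. It is propagated in E. coli through a high-copy ColE1/pUC-type origin, with an adjacent bom site and a rop fragment. The pVS1 oriV, RepA and StaA functions allow replication and stable maintenance in Agrobacterium. Selection in bacteria is by kanamycin through an aphA-3 aminoglycoside phosphotransferase gene.

The payload lies between the nopaline-type left and right T-DNA borders. Two Streptococcus pyogenes guide RNA scaffolds correspond to the gUbi1 and gUbi8 guides named in the record. The promoters driving them are not annotated. Downstream is the donor template: an EGFP coding sequence followed by a NOS terminator, flanked on both sides by sequences that the automated annotation labels as fragments of an Arabidopsis ubiquitin-domain protein. Given the guide names, these probably represent ubiquitin-locus homology arms, although the record does not say so explicitly. No promoter is annotated upstream of EGFP. A WDV RepA coding region on the opposite strand marks the viral replication gene region. In geminiviral replicon systems, the replication proteins release and amplify the replicon, raising donor and guide copy number. The replicon's intergenic regions are not annotated.

No Cas9 gene is present, consistent with the stated purpose as a no-nuclease control. It supplies the guides and donor without the enzyme, so that background signal can be compared with that of Cas9-containing counterparts.
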