Addgene plasmid #91197: pJG493
Purpose: WDV replicon T-DNA for gene targeting in wheat scutella, no Cas9 control (gUbi1+gUbi8+donor)
Depositing lab: Daniel Voytas. Depositing organization: University of Minnesota. Publication: A multi-purpose toolkit to enable advanced genome engineering in plants. Cermak T, Curtin SJ, Gil-Humanes J, Cegan R, Kono TJY, Konecna E, Belanto JJ, Starker CG, Mathre JW, Greenstein RL, Voytas DF. Plant Cell. 2017 May 18. pii: tpc.00922.2016. doi: 10.1105/tpc.16.00922. PubMed 28522548.
Backbone
  Vector backbone: pTRANS_203
  Vector type: Plant Expression, CRISPR
Growth in bacteria
  Bacterial resistance: Kanamycin, 50 μg/mL
  Growth temperature: 37°C
  Growth strain: DH5alpha
  Copy number: High Copy
Gene/Insert
  Gene/Insert name: gUbi1+gUbi8+donor
  gRNA/shRNA sequence: gUbi1: GCTGGTGCAACTGGTGGCCC, gUbi8: GCCAGCCCTGGGACTAGCAGC
  Cloning method: Restriction Enzyme; 5′ cloning site unknown (unknown if destroyed); 3′ cloning site unknown (unknown if destroyed)
  Sequencing primers: 5′ unknown
Terms and licenses: Academic/Nonprofit Terms; Industry Terms: Not Available to Industry
How to cite: pJG493 was a gift from Daniel Voytas (Addgene plasmid # 91197 ; http://n2t.net/addgene:91197 ; RRID:Addgene_91197)
